Addgene plasmid #199007: pGL0_106 [TAmarelleT1]
Purpose: Level 0 part
Depositing lab: Charlie Gilbert & Nili Ostrov & Cultivarium Tools. Depositing organization: Cultivarium, Convergent Research. Publication: A scalable framework for high-throughput identification of functional origins of replication in non-model bacteria. Gilbert C, Brumwell SL, Crits-Christoph A, Kang SC, Martin-Moldes Z, Alsharif W, Esmurria A, Nguyen M-A, Lee HH, Ostrov N. bioRxiv 2023.05.19.541510 10.1101/2023.05.19.541510.
Backbone
  Vector backbone: pGLDV_17
  Vector type: Synthetic Biology
Growth in bacteria
  Bacterial resistance: Chloramphenicol, 25 μg/mL
  Growth temperature: 37°C
  Growth strain: E. coli Zymo 10B
  Copy number: High Copy
Gene/Insert
  Gene/Insert name: TAmarelleT1
  Species: Synthetic
  Cloning method: Unknown
Resource information
  A portion of this plasmid was derived from a plasmid made by: María-Eugenia Guazzaroni (Amarelle et al. 2019 https://doi.org/10.1021/acssynbio.8b00507)
Terms and licenses: Academic/Nonprofit Terms; Industry Terms: Not Available to Industry
How to cite: pGL0_106 [TAmarelleT1] was a gift from Charlie Gilbert & Nili Ostrov & Cultivarium Tools (Addgene plasmid # 199007 ; http://n2t.net/addgene:199007 ; RRID:Addgene_199007)
