[The description below was written by a language model from this plasmid's Addgene catalogue record and pLannotate feature annotations shown in this document.]
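Description:
pGL0_106 [TAmarelleT1] is a small (about 2.5 kb) synthetic-biology plasmid catalogued as a "Level 0 part", meaning it serves as a storage vector for a single basic DNA element in a hierarchical, modular assembly scheme. It is built on the pGLDV_17 backbone and is propagated in E. coli at high copy number from a ColE1/pMB1/pUC-type origin of replication. Selection is by chloramphenicol resistance, provided by a chloramphenicol acetyltransferase (cat) gene driven by its native cat promoter and followed by the phage lambda t0 transcription terminator.

The stored part is TAmarelleT1, a synthetic insert, with a portion of the plasmid noted as derived from an earlier published plasmid from another laboratory. The name suggests a transcription terminator part, but the record does not explicitly state its function, and the automated annotation did not recognise any feature corresponding to it. It presumably lies in the unannotated region of the sequence. The only other features detected are short fragments of a lac operator and of lacZα. These are probably remnants of a lacZα screening cassette in the parent vector that was displaced when the part was inserted, although the cloning method is recorded as unknown and the flanking assembly sites are not annotated.

The plasmid belongs to a toolkit associated with work on high-throughput identification of functional origins of replication in non-model bacteria. Level 0 parts such as this one would be combined with other modules to build higher-level plasmids for testing in diverse bacterial hosts.
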