Features (pLannotate 1.2.2; 6 found; start..end, strand, type, name):
    526..541     -  protein_bind   lac operator (fragment): The lac repressor binds to the lac operator to inhibit transcription in E. coli. This inhibition can be relieved by adding lactose or isopropyl-β-D-thiogalactopyranoside (IPTG). lac repressor encoded by lacI
    692..1280    -  rep_origin     ori: high-copy-number ColE1/pMB1/pBR322/pUC origin of replication
   1413..1507    -  terminator     lambda t0 terminator: transcription terminator from phage lambda
   1531..2187    -  CDS            cat: CAT_ECOLX - Experimental evidence at protein level: Swiss-Prot protein existence level 1. This enzyme is an effector of chloramphenicol resistance in bacteria. From Escherichia coli. This protein is used as a marker in many commonly used cloning vectors, such as pACYC184.
   2188..2290    -  promoter       cat promoter: promoter of the E. coli cat gene encoding chloramphenicol acetyltransferase
   2365..2408    -  CDS            lacZα (fragment): LacZα fragment of β-galactosidase; lacZ fragment
>Addgene plasmid #199007 | pGL0_106 [TAmarelleT1] | addgene full sequence | sequence record 401249 | Addgene NGS Result
TAGCGTGCGAACAGCACGCTATTGTTGTATCATTACTCGCATCCATTCTCAGGCTGTCTCGTCTCGTCTC
CGAGGTCTCAGCTTGAGCGCATGCTCGAGTACTTCGCCTGGACCATGCTCGCCGTCGTCTTCGGCTTCCT
CCTCTTCGTCAACCTCGCCTACGTCCCCCTCGGCCACTGGGCCGAGGCCTTCGCCGGCTTCTTCAAATTT
TCAGGGCTGCCGCACCCCATCGACTGGGGGCTCGCTTGAGACCACCCCAGGATACATAGATTACCACAAC
TCCGAGCCCTTCCACCTAGCGTGCTAACCACGCACGCTATTGTTGTATCCCATATAATGCAATCGTAGTC
TACCTGACTGTACTTAGAAATGTGGCTTCGCCTTTGCCCACGCACCTGATCGCTCCTCGTTTGCTTTTAA
GGACCGGACGAACCACAGAGCATTAGAAGGCTAGGTGGAGGCTCAGTGATGATAAGTCTGCGATGGTGGA
TGCATGTGTCATGGTCATAGCTGTTTCCTGTGTGAAATTGTTATCCGCTCAGAGGGCACAATCCTATTCC
GCGCTATCCGACAATCTCCAAGACATTAGGTGGAGTTCAGTTCGGCGTATGGCATATGTCGCTGGAAAGA
ACATGTGAGCAAAAGGCCAGCAAAAGGCCAGGAACCGTAAAAAGGCCGCGTTGCTGGCGTTTTTCCATAG
GCTCCGCCCCCCTGACGAGCATCACAAAAATCGACGCTCAAGTCAGAGGTGGCGAAACCCGACAGGACTA
TAAAGATACCAGGCGTTTCCCCCTGGAAGCTCCCTCGTGCGCTCTCCTGTTCCGACCCTGCCGCTTACCG
GATACCTGTCCGCCTTTCTCCCTTCGGGAAGCGTGGCGCTTTCTCATAGCTCACGCTGTAGGTATCTCAG
TTCGGTGTAGGTCGTTCGCTCCAAGCTGGGCTGTGTGCACGAACCCCCCGTTCAGCCCGACCGCTGCGCC
TTATCCGGTAACTATCGTCTTGAGTCCAACCCGGTAAGACACGACTTATCGCCACTGGCAGCAGCCACTG
GTAACAGGATTAGCAGAGCGAGGTATGTAGGCGGTGCTACAGAGTTCTTGAAGTGGTGGCCTAACTACGG
CTACACTAGAAGAACAGTATTTGGTATCTGCGCTCTGCTGAAGCCAGTTACCTTCGGAAAAAGAGTTGGT
AGCTCTTGATCCGGCAAACAAACCACCGCTGGTAGCGGTGGTTTTTTTGTTTGCAAGCAGCAGATTACGC
GCAGAAAAAAAGGATCTCAAGAAGATCCTTTGATCTTTTCTACGGGGTCTGACGCTCTATTCAACAAAGC
CGCCGTCCCGTCAAGTCAGCGTAAATGGGTAGGGGGCTTCAAATCGTCCCCCCATACGATATAAGTTGTT
ACTAGTGCTTGGATTCTCACCAATAAAAAACGCCCGGCGGCAACCGAGCGTTCTGAACAAATCCAGATGG
AGTTCTGAGGTCATTACTGGATCTATCAACAGGAGTCCAAGCGAGCTCGATATCAAATTACGCCCCGCCC
TGCCACTCATCGCAGTACTGTTGTAATTCATTAAGCATTCTGCCGACATGGAAGCCATCACAAACGGCAT
GATGAACCTGAATCGCCAGCGGCATCAGCACCTTGTCGCCTTGCGTATAATATTTGCCCATGGTGAAAAC
GGGGGCGAAGAAGTTGTCCATATTGGCCACGTTTAAATCAAAACTGGTGAAACTCACCCAGGGATTGGCT
GAGACGAAAAACATATTCTCAATAAACCCTTTAGGGAAATAGGCCAGGTTTTCACCGTAACACGCCACAT
CTTGCGAATATATGTGTAGAAACTGCCGGAAATCGTCGTGGTATTCACTCCAGAGCGATGAAAACGTTTC
AGTTTGCTCATGGAAAACGGTGTAACAAGGGTGAACACTATCCCATATCACCAGCTCACCGTCTTTCATT
GCCATACGAAATTCCGGATGAGCATTCATCAGGCGGGCAAGAATGTGAATAAAGGCCGGATAAAACTTGT
GCTTATTTTTCTTTACGGTCTTTAAAAAGGCCGTAATATCCAGCTGAACGGTCTGGTTATAGGTACATTG
AGCAACTGACTGAAATGCCTCAAAATGTTCTTTACGATGCCATTGGGATATATCAACGGTGGTATATCCA
GTGATTTTTTTCTCCATTTTAGCTTCCTTAGCTCCTGAAAATCTCGATAACTCAAAAAATACGCCCGGTA
GTGATCTTATTTCATTATGGTGAAAGTTGGAACCTCTTACGTGCCGATCAACGTCTCATTGATACCTGAA
ACAAAACCCATCGTACGGCCAAGGAAGTCTCCAATAACTGTGATCCACCACAAGCGCCAGGGTTTTCCCA
GTCACGACGTTGTAAAACGACGGCCAGTCATGCATAATCCGCACGCATCTGGAATAAGGAAGTGCCATTC
CGCCTGACCT
